>Addgene plasmid #221821 | pdU6-2_sgRNA1-d5-HT1BR | addgene full sequence | sequence record 442845 | Addgene NGS Result
GCTGATACCGCTCGCCGCAGCCGAACGACCGAGCGCAGCGAGTCAGTGAGCGAGGAAGCGGAAGAGCGCC
CAATACGCAAACCGCCTCTCCCCGCGCGTTGGCCGATTCATTAATGCAGCTGGCACGACAGGTTTCCCGA
CTGGAAAGCGGGCAGTGAGCGCAACGCAATTAATGTGAGTTAGCTCACTCATTAGGCACCCCAGGCTTTA
CACTTTATGCTTCCGGCTCGTATGTTGTGTGGAATTGTGAGCGGATAACAATTTCACACAGGAAACAGCT
ATGACCATGATTACGCCAAGCGCGCAATTAACCCTCACTAAAGGGAACAAAAGCTGGAGCTCACTAGTAA
TTCTTTCCTGTAAAATAAATATAAATAAATATGCTTTATTGACAGAAAATTTGATGTTTTTGTATTTGAG
TAGGAGCAATCACAGGTGAGCAAAAAAATGGATCGCACCGACTCGGTGCCACTTTTTCAAGTTGATAACG
GACTAGCCTTATTTTAACTTGCTATTTCTAGCTCTAAAACTCAGTTGAAATCAAATTTTCCGAAGTATTG
AGGAAAACATACCTATATAAATGATCAACATCAGGAAAGAGCAGTTGAGAATTATAAGAATTGGCAAATG
GTCTTAAGAACCCTCTGCTTAAGATTTTCAAAATTTCCTTTAGAATCAAAGTGTCCTATTGTTCGTTTGT
TGAAAACACAGTTCGATTTATTGACTATAATAAATTGATAGTTTTAAATATAGAGGCACGACTAAGAGAG
TTTGGTTTTGTTTTGGTTAGGGACCAAAAAAAGTATACATAACGAATAAAAAAGGATTTAAGTGCAAATG
GTAAAAAAGTGTCGAGTTTTTCTTGAGTTGATTGTGCTGTAATGAGACTCTGCATTCGGCATTTGACTCG
GCTTTTCCTACTCGTGCCGTATTTCAGGCTGCAAGTCGAACCAAGCTTGTACCCAATTCGCCCTATAGTG
AGTCGTATTACGCGCGCTCACTGGCCGTCGTTTTACAACGTCGTGACTGGGAAAACCCTGGCGTTACCCA
ACTTAATCGCCTTGCAGCACATCCCCCTTTCGCCAGCTGGCGTAATAGCGAAGAGGCCCGCACCGATCGC
CCTTCCCAACAGTTGCGCAGCCTGAATGGCGAATGGAAATTGTAAGCGTTAATATTTTGTTAAAATTCGC
GTTAAATTTTTGTTAAATCAGCTCATTTTTTTAACCAATAGGCCGAAATCGGCAAAATCCCTTATAAATC
AAAAGAATAGACCGAGATAGGGT
[37 nt withheld, positions 1284-1320]
AAAGAACGTGGACTCCAACGTCAAAGG
[49 nt withheld, positions 1348-1396]
T
[91 nt withheld, positions 1398-1488]
GAACGTGGT
[116 nt withheld, positions 1498-1613]
CAGGTGGCACTTTTCGGGGAAATGTGCGCGGAACCCCTATTTGTTTATTTTTCTAAATACATTCAAATAT
GTATCCGCTCATGAGACAATAACCCTGATAAATGCTTCAATAATATTGAAAAAGGAAGAGTATGAGTATT
CAACATTTCCGTGTCGCCCTTATTCCCTTTTTTGCGGCATTTTGCCTTCCTGTTTTTGCTCACCCAGAAA
CGCTGGTGAAAGTAAAAGATGCTGAAGATCAGTTGGGTGCACGAGTGGGTTACATCGAACTGGATCTCAA
CAGCGGTAAGATCCTTGAGAGTTTTCGCCCCGAAGAACGTTTTCCAATGATGAGCACTTTTAAAGTTCTG
CTATGTGGCGCGGTATTATCCCGTATTGACGCCGGGCAAGAGCAACTCGGTCGCCGCATACACTATTCTC
AGAATGACTTGGTTGAGTACTCACCAGTCACAGAAAAGCATCTTACGGATGGCATGACAGTAAGAGAATT
ATGCAGTGCTGCCATAACCATGAGTGATAACACTGCGGCCAACTTACTTCTGACAACGATCGGAGGACCG
AAGGAGCTAACCGCTTTTTTGCACAACATGGGGGATCATGTAACTCGCCTTGATCGTTGGGAACCGGAGC
TGAATGAAGCCATACCAAACGACGAGCGTGACACCACGATGCCTGTAGCAATGGCAACAACGTTGCGCAA
ACTATTAACTGGCGAACTACTTACTCTAGCTTCCCGGCAACAATTAATAGACTGGATGGAGGCGGATAAA
GTTGCAGGACCACTTCTGCGCTCGGCCCTTCCGGCTGGCTGGTTTATTGCTGATAAATCTGGAGCCGGTG
AGCGTGGGTCTCGCGGTATCATTGCAGCACTGGGGCCAGATGGTAAGCCCTCCCGTATCGTAGTTATCTA
CACGACGGGGAGTCAGGCAACTATGGATGAACGAAATAGACAGATCGCTGAGATAGGTGCCTCACTGATT
AAGCATTGGTAACTGTCAGACCAAGTTTACTCATATATACTTTAGATTGATTTAAAACTTCATTTTTAAT
TTAAAAGGATCTAGGTGAAGATCCTTTTTGATAATCTCATGACCAAAATCCCTTAACGTGAGTTTTCGTT
CCACTGAGCGTCAGACCCCGTAGAAAAGATCAAAGGATCTTCTTGAGATCCTTTTTTTCTGCGCGTAATC
TGCTGCTTGCAAACAAAAAAACCACCGCTACCAGCGGTGGTTTGTTTGCCGGATCAAGAGCTACCAACTC
TTTTTCCGAAGGTAACTGGCTTCAGCAGAGCGCAGATACCAAATACTGTTCTTCTAGTGTAGCCGTAGTT
AGGCCACCACTTCAAGAACTCTGTAGCACCGCCTACATACCTCGCTCTGCTAATCCTGTTACCAGTGGCT
GCTGCCAGTGGCGATAAGTCGTGTCTTACCGGGTTGGACTCAAGACGATAGTTACCGGATAAGGCGCAGC
GGTCGGGCTGAACGGGGGGTTCGTGCACACAGCCCAGCTTGGAGCGAACGACCTACACCGAACTGAGATA
CCTACAGCGTGAGCTATGAGAAAGCGCCACGCTTCCCGAAGGGAGAAAGGCGGACAGGTATCCGGTAAGC
GGCAGGGTCGGAACAGGAGAGCGCACGAGGGAGCTTCCAGGGGGAAACGCCTGGTATCTTTATAGTCCTG
TCGGGTTTCGCCACCTCTGACTTGAGCGTCGATTTTTGTGATGCTCGTCAGGGGGGCGGAGCCTATGGAA
AAACGCCAGCAACGCGGCCTTTTTACGGTTCCTGGCCTTTTGCTGGCCTTTTGCTCACATGTTCTTTCCT
GCGTTATCCCCTGATTCTGTGGATAACCGTATTACCGCCTTTGAGTGA
Features (pLannotate 1.2.2; 15 found; start..end, strand, type, name):
      1..64      +  rep_origin     RSF ori (fragment): Plasmids containing the RSF 1030 origin of replication can be propagated in E. coli cells that contain additional plasmids with compatible origins.
     66..158     +  CDS            lacI (fragment): lac repressor; lacI; The lac repressor binds to the lac operator to inhibit transcription in E. coli. This inhibition can be relieved by adding lactose or isopropyl-β-D-thiogalactopyranoside (IPTG).
    171..192     +  protein_bind   CAP binding site: CAP binding activates transcription in the presence of cAMP. E. coli catabolite activator protein
    207..237     +  promoter       lac promoter: promoter for the E. coli lac operon
    245..261     +  protein_bind   lac operator: The lac repressor binds to the lac operator to inhibit transcription in E. coli. This inhibition can be relieved by adding lactose or isopropyl-β-D-thiogalactopyranoside (IPTG). lac repressor encoded by lacI
    306..324     +  promoter       T3 promoter: promoter for bacteriophage T3 RNA polymerase
    349..447     -  promoter       dU6-3 promoter (fragment): RNA polymerase III promoter for Drosophila U6-3 snRNA (Port et al., 2014)
    455..530     -  misc_RNA       gRNA scaffold: guide RNA scaffold for the Streptococcus pyogenes CRISPR/Cas9 system
    552..951     -  promoter       dU6-2 promoter: RNA polymerase III promoter for Drosophila U6-2 snRNA (Das et al., 1987)
    972..990     -  promoter       T7 promoter: promoter for bacteriophage T7 RNA polymerase
    998..1153    +  CDS            lacZα (fragment): LacZα fragment of β-galactosidase; lacZ fragment
   1157..1613    -  rep_origin     f1 ori (sequence partly withheld): f1 bacteriophage origin of replication; arrow indicates direction of (+) strand synthesis
   1640..1744    +  promoter       AmpR promoter: bla
   1745..2605    +  CDS            AmpR: β-lactamase; bla; confers resistance to ampicillin, carbenicillin, and related antibiotics
   2776..3364    +  rep_origin     ori: high-copy-number ColE1/pMB1/pBR322/pUC origin of replication
