[The description below was written by a language model from this plasmid's Addgene catalogue record and pLannotate feature annotations shown in this document.]
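Description:
pdU6-2_sgRNA1-d5-HT1BR is a small (about 3.5 kb) insect-expression CRISPR plasmid that produces a single guide RNA directed against the Drosophila melanogaster serotonin receptor gene 5-HT1B (CG15113). It is maintained in E. coli as a high-copy plasmid through a ColE1/pUC-type origin and selected with ampicillin via the β-lactamase gene. An f1 phage origin is also present. Around the insert lie cloning-vector remnants: the lac promoter and operator, a CAP binding site, a lacZα fragment, and flanking T3 and T7 phage promoters. Short annotated fragments of lacI and an RSF origin appear to be partial matches rather than functional parts.

The functional cassette lies on the reverse strand. A full-length Drosophila U6-2 snRNA promoter, recognised by RNA polymerase III, is followed by a roughly 20-nt gap that would accommodate the target-specific spacer, then the Streptococcus pyogenes Cas9 guide RNA scaffold. Downstream of the scaffold is a short region annotated as a dU6-3 promoter fragment, whose role the record does not explain. The catalogue entry lists the backbone as pU6b and the promoter as a zebrafish U6 promoter. This conflicts with both the plasmid name and the sequence annotation, which point to the fly dU6-2 promoter, so the sequence-based assignment looks more reliable.

The plasmid carries no Cas9, which must be supplied separately. According to the stated purpose, this guide ("gRNA1") directs cleavage near the end of the 5-HT1B coding frame for genome editing at that position. The record does not describe the edit itself or any donor template.
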