Addgene plasmid #221821: pdU6-2_sgRNA1-d5-HT1BR
Purpose: Plasmid to express gRNA1 (gaaaatttgatttcaactga) for editing at the end of Drosophila 5-HT1BR coding frame
Depositing lab: Quentin Gaudry. Depositing organization: University of Maryland, College Park. Publication: Serotonin acts through multiple cellular targets during an olfactory critical period. Mallick A, Tan HL, Epstein JM, Gaudry Q, Dacks AM. bioRxiv [Preprint]. 2024 Apr 14:2024.04.14.589413. doi: 10.1101/2024.04.14.589413. PubMed 38645269.
Backbone
  Vector backbone: pU6b
  Vector type: Insect Expression, CRISPR
Growth in bacteria
  Bacterial resistance: Ampicillin, 100 μg/mL
  Growth temperature: 37°C
  Growth strain: DH5alpha
  Copy number: High Copy
Gene/Insert
  Gene/Insert name: d5-HT1BR gRNA1
  gRNA/shRNA sequence: gaaaatttgatttcaactga
  Species: D. melanogaster (fly)
  Entrez Gene: 5-HT1B (a.k.a. Dmel_CG15113, 5-HT-dro2B, 5-HT1BDro, 5-HT[1B]Dro, 5-HT[[1BDro]], 5-HT[[1B]], 5-HT[[1B]]DRO, 5-HT[[1B]]Dro, 5-HT[[dro2B]], 5HT-R2B, 5HT-dro2B, 5HT-dro[[2B]], 5HT1B, 5htdro2b, CG15113, CG30126, DRO2B, Dm5HTdro2B, Dmel\CG15113, Dmel_CG30126, d5-HT1B)
  Promoter: zebrafish U6 promoter (U6b)
  Cloning method: Restriction Enzyme; 5′ cloning site unknown (unknown if destroyed)
Terms and licenses: Academic/Nonprofit Terms; Industry Terms: Not Available to Industry
Depositor comments: Please visit https://doi.org/10.1101/2024.04.14.589413 for bioRxiv preprint.
How to cite: pdU6-2_sgRNA1-d5-HT1BR was a gift from Quentin Gaudry (Addgene plasmid # 221821 ; http://n2t.net/addgene:221821 ; RRID:Addgene_221821)
