>Addgene plasmid #221821 | pdU6-2_sgRNA1-d5-HT1BR | depositor partial sequence | sequence record 434279 | partial sequence
GTTCGACTTGCAGCCTGAAATACGGCACGAGTAGGAAAAGCCGAGTCAAATGCCGAATGCAGAGTCTCAT
TACAGCACAATCAACTCAAGAAAAACTCGACACTTTTTTACCATTTGCACTTAAATCCTTTTTTATTCGT
TATGTATACTTTTTTTGGTCCCTAACCAAAACAAAACCAAACTCTCTTAGTCGTGCCTCTATATTTAAAA
CTATCAATTTATTATAGTCAATAAATCGAACTGTGTTTTCAACAAACGAACAATAGGACACTTTGATTCT
AAAGGAAATTTTGAAAATCTTAAGCAGAGGGTTCTTAAGACCATTTGCCAATTCTTATAATTCTCAACTG
CTCTTTCCTGATGTTGATCATTTATATAGGTATGTTTTCCTCAATACTTCGGAAAATTTGATTTCAACTG
AGTTTTAGAGCTAGAAATAGCAAGTTAAAATAAGGCTAGTCCGTTATCAACTTGAAAAAGTGGCACCGAG
TCGGTGCGATCCATTTTTTTGCTCACCTGTGATTGCTCCTACTCAAATACAAAAACATCAAATTTTCTGT
CAATAAAGCATATTTATTTATATTTATTTTACAGGAAAGAATTACTAGTGAGCTCCAGCTTTTGTTCCCT
TTAGTGAGGGTTAATTGCGCGCTTGGCGTAATCATGGTCATAGCTGTTTCCTGTGTGAAATTGTTATCCG
CTCACAATTCCACACAACATACGAGCCGGAAGCATAAAGTGTAAAGCCTGGGGTGCCTAATGAGTGAGCT
AACTCACATTAATTGCGTTGCGCTCACTGCCCGCTTTCCAGTCGGGAAACCTGTCGTGCCAGCTGCATTA
ATGAATCGGCCAACGCGCGGGGAGAGGCGGTTTGCGTATTGGGCGCTCTTCCGCTTCCTCGCTCACTGAC
TCGCTGCGCTCGGTCGTTCGGCTGCGGCGAGCGGTATCAGCTCACTCAAAGGCGGTAATACGGTTATCCA
CAGAATCAGGGGATAACGCAGGAAAGAACATGTGAGCAAAAGGCCAGCAAAAGGCCAGGAACCGTAAAAA
GGCCGCGTTGCTGGCGTTTTTCCATAGGCTCCGCCCCCCTGACGAGCATCACAAAAA
